Addgene plasmid #80028: GFP-RIAM(1-666)
Purpose: Mammalian expression of GFP-RIAM(1-666)
Depositing lab: Chinten James Lim. Publication: Two modes of integrin activation form a binary molecular switch in adhesion maturation. Lee HS, Anekal P, Lim CJ, Liu CC, Ginsberg MH. Mol Biol Cell. 2013 May;24(9):1354-62. doi: 10.1091/mbc.E12-09-0695. Epub 2013 Mar 6. PubMed 23468527.
Backbone
  Vector backbone: pEGFP
  Vector type: Mammalian Expression
Growth in bacteria
  Bacterial resistance: Kanamycin, 50 μg/mL
  Growth temperature: 37°C
  Growth strain: DH5alpha
  Copy number: High Copy
Gene/Insert
  Gene/Insert name: RIAM
  Species: H. sapiens (human)
  Mutation: aa 1-666
  Entrez Gene: APBB1IP (a.k.a. INAG1, PREL1, RARP1, RIAM)
  Promoter: CMV
  Tag / fusion protein: EGFP (N terminal on backbone)
  Cloning method: Unknown
  Sequencing primers: 5′ EGFP-C [5'-CATGGTCCTGCTGGAGTTCGTG-3']; 3′ BGH-Rev
Terms and licenses: Academic/Nonprofit Terms; Industry Terms: Not Available to Industry
How to cite: GFP-RIAM(1-666) was a gift from Chinten James Lim (Addgene plasmid # 80028 ; http://n2t.net/addgene:80028 ; RRID:Addgene_80028)
