[The description below was written by a language model from this plasmid's Addgene catalogue record.]
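Description:
GFP-RIAM(1-666) is a mammalian expression plasmid built on a pEGFP backbone. It is propagated in E. coli as a high-copy plasmid under kanamycin selection. The record does not list the origin of replication, the polyadenylation signal or any mammalian selection marker, and no feature table is provided, so these details cannot be confirmed here. The cloning method used to introduce the insert is also recorded as unknown.

The payload is human RIAM, the product of the APBB1IP gene (also known as INAG1, PREL1 and RARP1), covering amino acids 1-666. It is fused in frame to EGFP, which is supplied by the backbone and sits at the N terminus of the fusion. Expression is driven by the CMV promoter, a strong constitutive viral promoter widely used for transient expression in cultured mammalian cells. The resulting green fluorescent fusion protein lets RIAM be followed in transfected cells by fluorescence microscopy or detected through its GFP moiety.

The stated purpose is simply mammalian expression of GFP-RIAM(1-666). The associated publication concerns modes of integrin activation and how they act as a molecular switch during adhesion maturation. This suggests the construct was used to study RIAM in integrin-mediated adhesions, although the record does not describe specific experiments. The residue range in the name implies that it may belong to a series of defined RIAM constructs, but the record does not list any related plasmids.
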