>Addgene plasmid #80028 | GFP-RIAM(1-666) | addgene partial sequence | sequence record 152414 | EGFP-C 5'-CATGGTCCTGCTGGAGTTCGTG-3'
TCTCGGCATGGACGAGCTGTACAAGTCCGGACTCAGATCTCGAGCTCAAGCTTCGAATTCTATGGGTGAG
TCAAGTGAAGACATAGACCAAATGTTCAGCACTTTGCTGGGAGAGATGGATCTTCTGACTCAGAGTTTAG
GAGTTGACACTCTCCCTCCTCCTGACCCTAATCCACCCAGAGCTGAATTTAACTACAGTGTGGGGTTTAA
AGATTTAAATGAGTCCTTAAATGCACTGGAAGACCAAGATTTAGATGCTCTCATGGCAGATCTGGTAGCA
GACATAAGTGAGGCTGAGCAGAGGACAATCCAGGCACAGAAAGAGTCCTTGCAGAATCAACATCATTCAG
CATCTCTACAAGCATCAATTTTCAGTGGTGCAGCCTCTCTTGGTTATGGAACAAATGTTGCTGCCACTGG
TATCAGCCAATATGAGGATGACTTACCACCTCCACCAGCCGATCCTGTGTTAGACCTTCCACTGCCACCA
CCACCTCCTGAACCTCTCTCTCAGGAAGAGGAAGAAGCCCAAGCCAAGGCTGATAAAATTAAGCTGGCGC
TGGAAAAACTGAAGGAGGCCAAGGTTAAGAAGCTCGTCGTCAAGGTGCACATGAATGATAACAGCACAAA
GTCACTGATGGTGGATGAGCGGCAGCTGGCCCGAGATGTTCTGGACAACCTTTTCGAGAAAACTCATTGT
GACTGCAATGTAGACTGGTGTCTTTATGAAATCTACCCGGAACTACAAATTGAGAGGTTTTTTGAAGACC
ATGAAAATGTTGTTGAAGTCTTATCAGACTGGACAAGAGACACAGAAAATAAAATACTATTTTTGGAGAA
AGAGGAGAAATATGCTGTATTTAAAAACCCCCAGAATTTCTACTTGGATAACAGAGGAAAAAAAGAAAGC
AAGGAAACTAATGAGAAAATGAATGCTAAGAACAAGGAATCCTTACTTGAGGAAAGTTTCTGTGGAACAT
CTATCATTGTACCAGAACTGGAAGGAGCTCTTTATTTGAAAGAAGATGGAAAGAA
