>Addgene plasmid #80028 | GFP-RIAM(1-666) | addgene partial sequence | sequence record 153624 | SV40pA-R 5'-GAAATTTGTGATGCTATTGC-3'
TGCAATAAACAAGTTAACAACAACAATTGCATTCATTTTATGTTTCAGGTTCAGGGGGAGGTGTGGGAGG
TTTTTTAAAGCAAGTAAAACCTCTACAAATGTGGTATGGCTGATTATGATCAGTTATCTAGATCCGGTGG
ATCCGGACACGTTGCCTCTCTTCTTTTGCAAAGCTTTCATGAGGTCTGACATGAAATCTTGCTCCCCGCC
TCCTGCTCCGCCGGGGTGCCCTGGGTTCTCTTGCCTCTTGGGGGGCACAGGAGGCCTCTTGGCCACCGCG
GGGGGCG
